Addgene plasmid #18314: T4 Lysozyme K43A WT*
Depositing lab: Brian Matthews. Depositing organization: University of Oregon.
Backbone
  Vector backbone: pHS1403
  Backbone size w/o insert (bp): 5000
  Vector type: Bacterial Expression
Growth in bacteria
  Bacterial resistance: Ampicillin, 100 μg/mL
  Growth temperature: 37°C
  Growth strain: DH5alpha
  Copy number: High Copy
Gene/Insert
  Gene/Insert name: T4 Lysozyme (alt name: DH02 TA)
  Species: Bacteriophage T4
  Insert size (bp): 600
  Mutation: K43A WT*
  GenBank ID: NP_049736
  Entrez Gene: e (a.k.a. T4p123)
  Cloning method: Restriction Enzyme; 5′ cloning site BamHI (not destroyed); 3′ cloning site HindIII (not destroyed)
  Sequencing primers: 5′ na; 3′ GGCGTATCACGAGGCCC
Terms and licenses: Academic/Nonprofit Terms; Industry Terms: Not Available to Industry
Depositor comments: The BamHI site is 27 bp from the ATG and the HindIII site is 115 bp from the stop.
How to cite: T4 Lysozyme K43A WT* was a gift from Brian Matthews (Addgene plasmid # 18314 ; http://n2t.net/addgene:18314 ; RRID:Addgene_18314)
