[The description below was written by a language model from this plasmid's Addgene catalogue record.]
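Description:
T4 Lysozyme K43A WT* is a bacterial expression plasmid built on the pHS1403 backbone (about 5 kb without insert) and carrying a mutant copy of the bacteriophage T4 lysozyme gene (gene e). It is maintained in E. coli as a high-copy plasmid under ampicillin selection. The record does not name the origin of replication or the promoter that drives expression, and no feature table is provided, so the regulatory architecture of the backbone cannot be described from the available information.

The insert is roughly 600 bp and was cloned by restriction digestion between BamHI (5′) and HindIII (3′), with both sites retained so the fragment can be excised or exchanged. According to the depositor's comments, the BamHI site lies 27 bp from the start codon and the HindIII site 115 bp from the stop codon, so the fragment includes short flanking sequences on either side of the coding region. The encoded protein carries the K43A substitution, replacing lysine 43 with alanine. The "WT*" designation indicates the parental background in which the mutation was made. In the T4 lysozyme literature this term conventionally refers to a cysteine-free pseudo-wild-type version of the enzyme, although the record itself does not define it. No fusion tags or reporters are listed.

The record states no explicit purpose. A single alanine substitution in T4 lysozyme, a classic model protein, is consistent with producing the variant in bacteria to study how individual residues contribute to protein stability, folding and structure.
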