>Addgene plasmid #18314 | T4 Lysozyme K43A WT* | addgene partial sequence | sequence record 24102 | 3primeUP
CTANGAAAAGCCCGCTCATTAGGCGGGCTCAGATCTGCTCATGTTTGACAGCTTATCATCGATAAGCTTC
GGCAATAAATTCTTGATATGTTTTCATATGTTTCCTTTAAATATTTTAATTAGTAATTGTCTATTCAAGT
AATTGTGAATATACTATCACAATTCCAAGAGAAAGTAAACAGCTTTATAGATTTTTATACGCGTCCCAAG
TGCCAGTTCTAAACGTTGTAATGACTCGTTTTGCGCGATTAGGTGTTTGATTATACCATCTACTTTTAGC
TAAGTTAACTGCTGCTTCATCCCAGCGTTTTTGTTGAAGCATACGTAAAGAGTTAGTAAATCCTGCCACA
CCGGTTTCTCCCATTTGGAAAACCATATTAATCAATGCAGCGCGACGAACCGCATCAAGAGAATCATAAA
CCGGTTTTAATTTAGCATTTCTCAGAATTCCGCGAACAGCAGCATCAACATCCTGATTAAAGAGTTTTTC
AGCCTCATCTTTTGTAATTACACCATTAGTATTACGCCCAATAGCTTTATCTAATTCAGATGCAGCAGCA
TTAAGTGATGGACTTTTTGTAAGCAAATGACCGATGCCAATAGTGTAATAGCCTTCTGTGTCTTTATAGA
TTTTAAGTCTAAGACCTTCATCTATACGTAACATTTCAAATATATTCATAATACCTCCTAAGCATCGATG
GATCCTGTTTCCTGTGTGAAATTGTTATCCGCTCACAATTCCACACATTATACGAGCCGATGATTAATTG
TCAACAGGGGGATGGGGAGTAAGCTGATCCTGTTTCCTGTGTGAAATTGTTATCCGCTCACAATTCCACA
CATTATACGAGCCGATGATTAATTGTCAACAGGGGGATGGGGAGTAAGCTCATCGATGGATCGACCGGGG
TTTNCCCGGGGGGGAAANTGGTNNNCCGCNCNCAATTCCNCNCATTANACGANCCGGGAAGCATAAAGGN
GTAAAGCCTGGGGNGCCCTAAGGAGNGAGCTAACTTACNTTAATTGNGTTGNGCTCNCNGNCCCGCTTTC
CAGNCGGGNAAACCNGNCGGGCCNGGACNCCNNCNAANGGGGGCAAANCCTTTCNNGGNNNN
